Addgene plasmid #223116: pCMV-T7-ABE8e-SpCas9(MKRCKS)-P2A-EGFP (RAS3455)
Purpose: pCMV and pT7 Human expression plasmid for ABE8e using SpCas9 enzyme with MKRCKS amino acids at positions 1135,1136,1218,1219,1335,T1337 with C-term BPNLS-P2A-EGFP
Depositing lab: Benjamin Kleinstiver. Publication: Custom CRISPR-Cas9 PAM variants via scalable engineering and machine learning. Silverstein RA, Kim N, Kroell AS, Walton RT, Delano J, Butcher RM, Pacesa M, Smith BK, Christie KA, Ha LL, Meis RJ, Clark AB, Spinner AD, Lazzarotto CR, Li Y, Matsubara A, Urbina EO, Dahl GA, Correia BE, Marks DS, Tsai SQ, Pinello L, De Ravin SS, Liu Q, Kleinstiver BP. Nature. 2025 Apr 22. doi: 10.1038/s41586-025-09021-y. PubMed 40262634.
Backbone
  Vector backbone: pCMV_ABEmax_P2A_GFP
  Backbone manufacturer: David Liu, Addgene plasmid #112101
  Vector type: Mammalian Expression, CRISPR
Growth in bacteria
  Bacterial resistance: Ampicillin, 100 μg/mL
  Growth temperature: 37°C
  Growth strain: DH5alpha
  Copy number: High Copy
Gene/Insert
  Gene/Insert name: human codon optimized TadA8e-SpCas9(MKRCKS)-P2A-EGFP (alt names: RAS3455; ABE8e-SpCas9(MKRCKS))
  Species: Synthetic
  Mutation: TadA8e mutations; nSpCas9(D10A/MKRCKS)=D1135M, S1136K, G1218R, E1219C, R1335K, T1337S
  Promoter: CMV and T7
  Tag / fusion protein: BPNLS-TadA8e (N terminal on insert); BPNLS-P2A-EGFP (C terminal on insert)
  Cloning method: Gibson Cloning
  Sequencing primers: 5′ oBK6928-CCAAGTCTCCACCCCATTGACG; 3′ oBK219-GGGAGTGGCACCTTCCAGGGTC
Terms and licenses: Academic/Nonprofit Terms; Industry Terms: Not Available to Industry
How to cite: pCMV-T7-ABE8e-SpCas9(MKRCKS)-P2A-EGFP (RAS3455) was a gift from Benjamin Kleinstiver (Addgene plasmid # 223116 ; http://n2t.net/addgene:223116 ; RRID:Addgene_223116)
