[The description below was written by a language model from this plasmid's Addgene catalogue record and pLannotate feature annotations shown in this document.]
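Description:
pCMV-T7-ABE8e-SpCas9(MKRCKS)-P2A-EGFP (RAS3455) is a 9,033 nt mammalian expression plasmid encoding an adenine base editor built on an engineered PAM variant of Streptococcus pyogenes Cas9. It derives from the pCMV_ABEmax_P2A_GFP backbone and was assembled by Gibson cloning. It is maintained in E. coli as a high-copy plasmid through a ColE1/pUC-type origin, with ampicillin selection provided by the β-lactamase gene and its own promoter. Short remnants of lac regulatory elements, an SV40 promoter fragment and a pBR322 bom fragment are backbone carry-over rather than functional parts of the payload.

The expression cassette is driven by the CMV immediate early enhancer and promoter for transcription in human cells. A T7 promoter sits just downstream, so the same open reading frame can also be transcribed by T7 RNA polymerase, for example to make mRNA in vitro. The human codon-optimised, synthetic coding sequence begins with an N-terminal bipartite NLS fused to TadA8e, an evolved version of the E. coli tRNA adenosine deaminase. This is joined to an SpCas9 D10A nickase. The feature table annotates Cas9 as two adjoining segments, but it is one continuous coding region. The nickase carries D1135M, S1136K, G1218R, E1219C, R1335K and T1337S (the "MKRCKS" combination), residues chosen to alter PAM recognition. A C-terminal bipartite NLS is followed by a P2A ribosome-skipping peptide and EGFP, so transfected cells produce a separate green fluorescent marker alongside the editor. A bGH polyadenylation signal terminates the transcript.

No guide RNA cassette is annotated, so the sgRNA must be supplied separately. The plasmid is suited to testing A-to-G base editing at sites with the PAMs recognised by this custom Cas9 variant. EGFP allows transfected cells to be identified or enriched.
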