Features (pLannotate 1.2.2; 18 found; start..end, strand, type, name):
    153..532     +  enhancer       CMV enhancer: human cytomegalovirus immediate early enhancer
    533..736     +  promoter       CMV promoter: human cytomegalovirus (CMV) immediate early promoter
    778..796     +  promoter       T7 promoter: promoter for bacteriophage T7 RNA polymerase
    867..1358    +  CDS            tadA: TADA_ECOLI - Also known as yfhC. Experimental evidence at protein level: Swiss-Prot protein existence level 1. Catalyzes the deamination of adenosine to inosine at the wobble position 34 of tRNA(Arg2). Essential for cell viability. From Escherichia coli (strain K12).
   1461..3062    +  CDS            dCas9(N): N-terminal portion of catalytically inactive Streptococcus pyogenes dCas9 carrying the D10A mutation (Zetsche et al., 2015)
   3063..5557    +  CDS            Cas9(C) (fragment): C-terminal portion of Streptococcus pyogenes Cas9 (Zetsche et al., 2015)
   5691..6407    +  CDS            EGFP: EGFP is a basic (constitutively fluorescent) green fluorescent protein published in 1996, derived from Aequorea victoria. It is reported to be a rapidly-maturing weak dimer with moderate acid sensitivity.
   6495..6719    +  polyA_signal   bGH poly(A) signal: bovine growth hormone polyadenylation signal
   6723..6744    +  promoter       SV40 promoter (fragment): SV40 enhancer and early promoter
   6749..6765    +  misc_feature   MCS (fragment): pBluescript multiple cloning site
   6814..6830    -  protein_bind   lac operator: The lac repressor binds to the lac operator to inhibit transcription in E. coli. This inhibition can be relieved by adding lactose or isopropyl-β-D-thiogalactopyranoside (IPTG). lac repressor encoded by lacI
   6838..6868    -  promoter       lac promoter: promoter for the E. coli lac operon
   6883..6904    -  protein_bind   CAP binding site: CAP binding activates transcription in the presence of cAMP. E. coli catabolite activator protein
   6917..7009    -  CDS            lacI (fragment): lac repressor; lacI; The lac repressor binds to the lac operator to inhibit transcription in E. coli. This inhibition can be relieved by adding lactose or isopropyl-β-D-thiogalactopyranoside (IPTG).
   7192..7780    -  rep_origin     ori: high-copy-number ColE1/pMB1/pBR322/pUC origin of replication
   7951..8811    -  CDS            AmpR: β-lactamase; bla; confers resistance to ampicillin, carbenicillin, and related antibiotics
   8812..8916    -  promoter       AmpR promoter: bla
   8987..9031    -  misc_feature   bom (fragment): basis of mobility region from pBR322
>Addgene plasmid #223116 | pCMV-T7-ABE8e-SpCas9(MKRCKS)-P2A-EGFP (RAS3455) | addgene full sequence | sequence record 447639 | Addgene NGS Result
GCTCCCTGCTTGTGTGTTGGAGGTCGCTGAGTAGTGCGCGAGCAAAATTTAAGCTACAACAAGGCAAGGC
TTGACCGACAATTGCATGAAGAATCTGCTTAGGGTTAGGCGTTTTGCGCTGCTTCGCGATGTACGGGCCA
GATATACGCGTTGACATTGATTATTGACTAGTTATTAATAGTAATCAATTACGGGGTCATTAGTTCATAG
CCCATATATGGAGTTCCGCGTTACATAACTTACGGTAAATGGCCCGCCTGGCTGACCGCCCAACGACCCC
CGCCCATTGACGTCAATAATGACGTATGTTCCCATAGTAACGCCAATAGGGACTTTCCATTGACGTCAAT
GGGTGGAGTATTTACGGTAAACTGCCCACTTGGCAGTACATCAAGTGTATCATATGCCAAGTACGCCCCC
TATTGACGTCAATGACGGTAAATGGCCCGCCTGGCATTATGCCCAGTACATGACCTTATGGGACTTTCCT
ACTTGGCAGTACATCTACGTATTAGTCATCGCTATTACCATGGTGATGCGGTTTTGGCAGTACATCAATG
GGCGTGGATAGCGGTTTGACTCACGGGGATTTCCAAGTCTCCACCCCATTGACGTCAATGGGAGTTTGTT
TTGGCACCAAAATCAACGGGACTTTCCAAAATGTCGTAACAACTCCGCCCCATTGACGCAAATGGGCGGT
AGGCGTGTACGGTGGGAGGTCTATATAAGCAGAGCTGGTTTAGTGAACCGTCAGATCCGCTAGAGATCCG
CGGCCGCTAATACGACTCACTATAGGGAGAGCCGCCACCATGAAACGGACAGCCGACGGAAGCGAGTTCG
AGTCACCAAAGAAGAAGCGGAAAGTCTCTGAGGTGGAGTTTTCCCACGAGTACTGGATGAGACATGCCCT
GACCCTGGCCAAGAGGGCACGCGATGAGAGGGAGGTGCCTGTGGGAGCCGTGCTGGTGCTGAACAATAGA
GTGATCGGCGAGGGCTGGAACAGAGCCATCGGCCTGCACGACCCAACAGCCCATGCCGAAATTATGGCCC
TGAGACAGGGCGGCCTGGTCATGCAGAACTACAGACTGATTGACGCCACCCTGTACGTGACATTCGAGCC
TTGCGTGATGTGCGCCGGCGCCATGATCCACTCTAGGATCGGCCGCGTGGTGTTTGGCGTGAGGAACAGC
AAAAGAGGCGCCGCAGGCTCCCTGATGAACGTGCTGAACTACCCCGGCATGAATCACCGCGTCGAAATTA
CCGAGGGAATCCTGGCAGATGAATGTGCCGCCCTGCTGTGCGATTTCTACCGGATGCCTAGACAGGTGTT
CAATGCTCAGAAGAAGGCCCAGAGCTCCATCAACTCCGGAGGATCTAGCGGAGGCTCCTCTGGCTCTGAG
ACACCTGGCACAAGCGAGAGCGCAACACCTGAAAGCAGCGGGGGCAGCAGCGGGGGGTCAGACAAGAAGT
ACAGCATCGGCCTGGCCATCGGCACCAACTCTGTGGGCTGGGCCGTGATCACCGACGAGTACAAGGTGCC
CAGCAAGAAATTCAAGGTGCTGGGCAACACCGACCGGCACAGCATCAAGAAGAACCTGATCGGAGCCCTG
CTGTTCGACAGCGGCGAAACAGCCGAGGCCACCCGGCTGAAGAGAACCGCCAGAAGAAGATACACCAGAC
GGAAGAACCGGATCTGCTATCTGCAAGAGATCTTCAGCAACGAGATGGCCAAGGTGGACGACAGCTTCTT
CCACAGACTGGAAGAGTCCTTCCTGGTGGAAGAGGATAAGAAGCACGAGCGGCACCCCATCTTCGGCAAC
ATCGTGGACGAGGTGGCCTACCACGAGAAGTACCCCACCATCTACCACCTGAGAAAGAAACTGGTGGACA
GCACCGACAAGGCCGACCTGCGGCTGATCTATCTGGCCCTGGCCCACATGATCAAGTTCCGGGGCCACTT
CCTGATCGAGGGCGACCTGAACCCCGACAACAGCGACGTGGACAAGCTGTTCATCCAGCTGGTGCAGACC
TACAACCAGCTGTTCGAGGAAAACCCCATCAACGCCAGCGGCGTGGACGCCAAGGCCATCCTGTCTGCCA
GACTGAGCAAGAGCAGACGGCTGGAAAATCTGATCGCCCAGCTGCCCGGCGAGAAGAAGAATGGCCTGTT
CGGAAACCTGATTGCCCTGAGCCTGGGCCTGACCCCCAACTTCAAGAGCAACTTCGACCTGGCCGAGGAT
GCCAAACTGCAGCTGAGCAAGGACACCTACGACGACGACCTGGACAACCTGCTGGCCCAGATCGGCGACC
AGTACGCCGACCTGTTTCTGGCCGCCAAGAACCTGTCCGACGCCATCCTGCTGAGCGACATCCTGAGAGT
GAACACCGAGATCACCAAGGCCCCCCTGAGCGCCTCTATGATCAAGAGATACGACGAGCACCACCAGGAC
CTGACCCTGCTGAAAGCTCTCGTGCGGCAGCAGCTGCCTGAGAAGTACAAAGAGATTTTCTTCGACCAGA
GCAAGAACGGCTACGCCGGCTACATTGACGGCGGAGCCAGCCAGGAAGAGTTCTACAAGTTCATCAAGCC
CATCCTGGAAAAGATGGACGGCACCGAGGAACTGCTCGTGAAGCTGAACAGAGAGGACCTGCTGCGGAAG
CAGCGGACCTTCGACAACGGCAGCATCCCCCACCAGATCCACCTGGGAGAGCTGCACGCCATTCTGCGGC
GGCAGGAAGATTTTTACCCATTCCTGAAGGACAACCGGGAAAAGATCGAGAAGATCCTGACCTTCCGCAT
CCCCTACTACGTGGGCCCTCTGGCCAGGGGAAACAGCAGATTCGCCTGGATGACCAGAAAGAGCGAGGAA
ACCATCACCCCCTGGAACTTCGAGGAAGTGGTGGACAAGGGCGCTTCCGCCCAGAGCTTCATCGAGCGGA
TGACCAACTTCGATAAGAACCTGCCCAACGAGAAGGTGCTGCCCAAGCACAGCCTGCTGTACGAGTACTT
CACCGTGTATAACGAGCTGACCAAAGTGAAATACGTGACCGAGGGAATGAGAAAGCCCGCCTTCCTGAGC
GGCGAGCAGAAAAAGGCCATCGTGGACCTGCTGTTCAAGACCAACCGGAAAGTGACCGTGAAGCAGCTGA
AAGAGGACTACTTCAAGAAAATCGAGTGCTTCGACTCCGTGGAAATCTCCGGCGTGGAAGATCGGTTCAA
CGCCTCCCTGGGCACATACCACGATCTGCTGAAAATTATCAAGGACAAGGACTTCCTGGACAATGAGGAA
AACGAGGACATTCTGGAAGATATCGTGCTGACCCTGACACTGTTTGAGGACAGAGAGATGATCGAGGAAC
GGCTGAAAACCTATGCCCACCTGTTCGACGACAAAGTGATGAAGCAGCTGAAGCGGCGGAGATACACCGG
CTGGGGCAGGCTGAGCCGGAAGCTGATCAACGGCATCCGGGACAAGCAGTCCGGCAAGACAATCCTGGAT
TTCCTGAAGTCCGACGGCTTCGCCAACAGAAACTTCATGCAGCTGATCCACGACGACAGCCTGACCTTTA
AAGAGGACATCCAGAAAGCCCAGGTGTCCGGCCAGGGCGATAGCCTGCACGAGCACATTGCCAATCTGGC
CGGCAGCCCCGCCATTAAGAAGGGCATCCTGCAGACAGTGAAGGTGGTGGACGAGCTCGTGAAAGTGATG
GGCCGGCACAAGCCCGAGAACATCGTGATCGAAATGGCCAGAGAGAACCAGACCACCCAGAAGGGACAGA
AGAACAGCCGCGAGAGAATGAAGCGGATCGAAGAGGGCATCAAAGAGCTGGGCAGCCAGATCCTGAAAGA
ACACCCCGTGGAAAACACCCAGCTGCAGAACGAGAAGCTGTACCTGTACTACCTGCAGAATGGGCGGGAT
ATGTACGTGGACCAGGAACTGGACATCAACCGGCTGTCCGACTACGATGTGGACCATATCGTGCCTCAGA
GCTTTCTGAAGGACGACTCCATCGACAACAAGGTGCTGACCAGAAGCGACAAGAACCGGGGCAAGAGCGA
CAACGTGCCCTCCGAAGAGGTCGTGAAGAAGATGAAGAACTACTGGCGGCAGCTGCTGAACGCCAAGCTG
ATTACCCAGAGAAAGTTCGACAATCTGACCAAGGCCGAGAGAGGCGGCCTGAGCGAACTGGATAAGGCCG
GCTTCATCAAGAGACAGCTGGTGGAAACCCGGCAGATCACAAAGCACGTGGCACAGATCCTGGACTCCCG
GATGAACACTAAGTACGACGAGAATGACAAGCTGATCCGGGAAGTGAAAGTGATCACCCTGAAGTCCAAG
CTGGTGTCCGATTTCCGGAAGGATTTCCAGTTTTACAAAGTGCGCGAGATCAACAACTACCACCACGCCC
ACGACGCCTACCTGAACGCCGTCGTGGGAACCGCCCTGATCAAAAAGTACCCTAAGCTGGAAAGCGAGTT
CGTGTACGGCGACTACAAGGTGTACGACGTGCGGAAGATGATCGCCAAGAGCGAGCAGGAAATCGGCAAG
GCTACCGCCAAGTACTTCTTCTACAGCAACATCATGAACTTTTTCAAGACCGAGATTACCCTGGCCAACG
GCGAGATCCGGAAGCGGCCTCTGATCGAGACAAACGGCGAAACCGGGGAGATCGTGTGGGATAAGGGCCG
GGATTTTGCCACCGTGCGGAAAGTGCTGAGCATGCCCCAAGTGAATATCGTGAAAAAGACCGAGGTGCAG
ACAGGCGGCTTCAGCAAAGAGTCTATCCTGCCCAAGAGGAACAGCGATAAGCTGATCGCCAGAAAGAAGG
ACTGGGACCCTAAGAAGTACGGCGGCTTCATGAAGCCCACCGTGGCCTATTCTGTGCTGGTGGTGGCCAA
AGTGGAAAAGGGCAAGTCCAAGAAACTGAAGAGTGTGAAAGAGCTGCTGGGGATCACCATCATGGAAAGA
AGCAGCTTCGAGAAGAATCCCATCGACTTTCTGGAAGCCAAGGGCTACAAAGAAGTGAAAAAGGACCTGA
TCATCAAGCTGCCTAAGTACTCCCTGTTCGAGCTGGAAAACGGCCGGAAGAGAATGCTGGCCTCTGCCAG
ATGCCTGCAGAAGGGAAACGAACTGGCCCTGCCCTCCAAATATGTGAACTTCCTGTACCTGGCCAGCCAC
TATGAGAAGCTGAAGGGCTCCCCCGAGGATAATGAGCAGAAACAGCTGTTTGTGGAACAGCACAAGCACT
ACCTGGACGAGATCATCGAGCAGATCAGCGAGTTCTCCAAGAGAGTGATCCTGGCCGACGCTAATCTGGA
CAAAGTGCTGTCCGCCTACAACAAGCACCGGGATAAGCCCATCAGAGAGCAGGCCGAGAATATCATCCAC
CTGTTTACCCTGACCAATCTGGGAGCCCCTGCCGCCTTCAAGTACTTTGACACCACCATCGACCGGAAGA
AGTACAGCAGCACCAAAGAGGTGCTGGACGCCACCCTGATCCACCAGAGCATCACCGGCCTGTACGAGAC
ACGGATCGACCTGTCTCAGCTGGGAGGTGACTCTGGCGGCTCAAAAAGAACCGCCGACGGCAGCGAATTC
GAGCCCAAGAAGAAGAGGAAAGTCGGAAGCGGAGCTACTAACTTCAGCCTGCTGAAGCAGGCTGGAGACG
TGGAGGAGAACCCTGGACCTATGGTGAGCAAGGGCGAGGAGCTGTTCACCGGGGTGGTGCCCATCCTGGT
CGAGCTGGACGGCGACGTAAACGGCCACAAGTTCAGCGTGTCCGGCGAGGGCGAGGGCGATGCCACCTAC
GGCAAGCTGACCCTGAAGTTCATCTGCACCACCGGCAAGCTGCCCGTGCCCTGGCCCACCCTCGTGACCA
CCCTGACCTATGGAGTGCAGTGCTTCAGCCGCTACCCCGACCACATGAAGCAGCACGACTTCTTCAAGTC
CGCCATGCCCGAAGGCTACGTCCAGGAGCGCACCATCTTCTTCAAGGACGACGGCAACTACAAGACCCGC
GCCGAGGTGAAGTTCGAGGGCGACACCCTGGTGAACCGCATCGAGCTGAAGGGCATCGACTTCAAGGAGG
ACGGCAACATCCTGGGGCACAAGCTGGAGTACAACTACAACAGCCACAACGTCTATATCATGGCCGACAA
GCAGAAGAACGGCATCAAGGTGAACTTCAAGATCCGCCACAACATCGAGGACGGCAGCGTGCAGCTCGCC
GACCACTACCAGCAGAACACCCCCATCGGCGACGGCCCCGTGCTGCTGCCCGACAACCACTACCTGAGCA
CCCAGTCCGCCCTGAGCAAAGACCCCAACGAGAAGCGCGATCACATGGTCCTGCTGGAGTTCGTGACCGC
CGCCGGGATCACTCTCGGCATGGACGAGCTGTACAAGTCTGGTGGTTCTCCCAAGAAGAAGAGGAAAGTC
TAACCGGTCATCATCACCATCACCATTGAGTTTAAACCCGCTGATCAGCCTCGACTGTGCCTTCTAGTTG
CCAGCCATCTGTTGTTTGCCCCTCCCCCGTGCCTTCCTTGACCCTGGAAGGTGCCACTCCCACTGTCCTT
TCCTAATAAAATGAGGAAATTGCATCGCATTGTCTGAGTAGGTGTCATTCTATTCTGGGGGGTGGGGTGG
GGCAGGACAGCAAGGGGGAGGATTGGGAAGACAATAGCAGGCATGCTGGGGATGCGGTGGGCTCTATGGC
TTCTGAGGCGGAAAGAACCAGCTGGGGCTCGATACCGTCGACCTCTAGCTAGAGCTTGGCGTAATCATGG
TCATAGCTGTTTCCTGTGTGAAATTGTTATCCGCTCACAATTCCACACAACATACGAGCCGGAAGCATAA
AGTGTAAAGCCTAGGGTGCCTAATGAGTGAGCTAACTCACATTAATTGCGTTGCGCTCACTGCCCGCTTT
CCAGTCGGGAAACCTGTCGTGCCAGCTGCATTAATGAATCGGCCAACGCGCGGGGAGAGGCGGTTTGCGT
ATTGGGCGCTCTTCCGCTTCCTCGCTCACTGACTCGCTGCGCTCGGTCGTTCGGCTGCGGCGAGCGGTAT
CAGCTCACTCAAAGGCGGTAATACGGTTATCCACAGAATCAGGGGATAACGCAGGAAAGAACATGTGAGC
AAAAGGCCAGCAAAAGGCCAGGAACCGTAAAAAGGCCGCGTTGCTGGCGTTTTTCCATAGGCTCCGCCCC
CCTGACGAGCATCACAAAAATCGACGCTCAAGTCAGAGGTGGCGAAACCCGACAGGACTATAAAGATACC
AGGCGTTTCCCCCTGGAAGCTCCCTCGTGCGCTCTCCTGTTCCGACCCTGCCGCTTACCGGATACCTGTC
CGCCTTTCTCCCTTCGGGAAGCGTGGCGCTTTCTCATAGCTCACGCTGTAGGTATCTCAGTTCGGTGTAG
GTCGTTCGCTCCAAGCTGGGCTGTGTGCACGAACCCCCCGTTCAGCCCGACCGCTGCGCCTTATCCGGTA
ACTATCGTCTTGAGTCCAACCCGGTAAGACACGACTTATCGCCACTGGCAGCAGCCACTGGTAACAGGAT
TAGCAGAGCGAGGTATGTAGGCGGTGCTACAGAGTTCTTGAAGTGGTGGCCTAACTACGGCTACACTAGA
AGAACAGTATTTGGTATCTGCGCTCTGCTGAAGCCAGTTACCTTCGGAAAAAGAGTTGGTAGCTCTTGAT
CCGGCAAACAAACCACCGCTGGTAGCGGTGGTTTTTTTGTTTGCAAGCAGCAGATTACGCGCAGAAAAAA
AGGATCTCAAGAAGATCCTTTGATCTTTTCTACGGGGTCTGACACTCAGTGGAACGAAAACTCACGTTAA
GGGATTTTGGTCATGAGATTATCAAAAAGGATCTTCACCTAGATCCTTTTAAATTAAAAATGAAGTTTTA
AATCAATCTAAAGTATATATGAGTAAACTTGGTCTGACAGTTACCAATGCTTAATCAGTGAGGCACCTAT
CTCAGCGATCTGTCTATTTCGTTCATCCATAGTTGCCTGACTCCCCGTCGTGTAGATAACTACGATACGG
GAGGGCTTACCATCTGGCCCCAGTGCTGCAATGATACCGCGAGACCCACGCTCACCGGCTCCAGATTTAT
CAGCAATAAACCAGCCAGCCGGAAGGGCCGAGCGCAGAAGTGGTCCTGCAACTTTATCCGCCTCCATCCA
GTCTATTAATTGTTGCCGGGAAGCTAGAGTAAGTAGTTCGCCAGTTAATAGTTTGCGCAACGTTGTTGCC
ATTGCTACAGGCATCGTGGTGTCACGCTCGTCGTTTGGTATGGCTTCATTCAGCTCCGGTTCCCAACGAT
CAAGGCGAGTTACATGATCCCCCATGTTGTGCAAAAAAGCGGTTAGCTCCTTCGGTCCTCCGATCGTTGT
CAGAAGTAAGTTGGCCGCAGTGTTATCACTCATGGTTATGGCAGCACTGCATAATTCTCTTACTGTCATG
CCATCCGTAAGATGCTTTTCTGTGACTGGTGAGTACTCAACCAAGTCATTCTGAGAATAGTGTATGCGGC
GACCGAGTTGCTCTTGCCCGGCGTCAATACGGGATAATACCGCGCCACATAGCAGAACTTTAAAAGTGCT
CATCATTGGAAAACGTTCTTCGGGGCGAAAACTCTCAAGGATCTTACCGCTGTTGAGATCCAGTTCGATG
TAACCCACTCGTGCACCCAACTGATCTTCAGCATCTTTTACTTTCACCAGCGTTTCTGGGTGAGCAAAAA
CAGGAAGGCAAAATGCCGCAAAAAAGGGAATAAGGGCGACACGGAAATGTTGAATACTCATACTCTTCCT
TTTTCAATATTATTGAAGCATTTATCAGGGTTATTGTCTCATGAGCGGATACATATTTGAATGTATTTAG
AAAAATAAACAAATAGGGGTTCCGCGCACATTTCCCCGAAAAGTGCCACCTGACGTCGACGGATCGGGAG
ATCGATCTCCCGATCCCCTAGGGTCGACTCTCAGTACAATCTGCTCTGATGCCGCATAGTTAAGCCAGTA
TCT
